Addgene plasmid #210329: pB-mTSPAN4-GFP
Purpose: Overexpression of mTSPAN4
Depositing lab: Li Yu. Depositing organization: Tsinghua University. Publication: Mitocytosis, a migrasome-mediated mitochondrial quality-control process. Jiao H, Jiang D, Hu X, Du W, Ji L, Yang Y, Li X, Sho T, Wang X, Li Y, Wu YT, Wei YH, Hu X, Yu L. Cell. 2021 May 27;184(11):2896-2910.e13. doi: 10.1016/j.cell.2021.04.027. PubMed 34048705.
Backbone
  Vector backbone: pB-CAG-BGH
  Vector type: Mammalian Expression
Growth in bacteria
  Bacterial resistance: Ampicillin, 100 μg/mL
  Growth temperature: 37°C
  Growth strain: DH5alpha
  Copy number: High Copy
Gene/Insert
  Gene/Insert name: mTSPAN4
  Species: M. musculus (mouse)
  Entrez Gene: Tspan4 (a.k.a. D130042I01Rik, NAG-2, Tm4sf7, Tspan-4)
  Tag / fusion protein: GFP (C terminal on insert)
  Cloning method: Restriction Enzyme; 5′ cloning site Unknown (unknown if destroyed)
Terms and licenses: Academic/Nonprofit Terms; Industry Terms: Not Available to Industry
How to cite: pB-mTSPAN4-GFP was a gift from Li Yu (Addgene plasmid # 210329 ; http://n2t.net/addgene:210329 ; RRID:Addgene_210329)
