[The description below was written by a language model from this plasmid's Addgene catalogue record and pLannotate feature annotations shown in this document.]
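Description:
pB-mTSPAN4-GFP is a mammalian expression plasmid built on the pB-CAG-BGH backbone for overexpressing mouse tetraspanin 4 (Tspan4) as a fluorescent fusion protein. It is maintained in E. coli as a high-copy plasmid through a ColE1/pUC-type origin and selected with ampicillin via the β-lactamase gene. The bacterial portion derives from a pBluescript-like scaffold, as shown by the f1 origin, residual lac promoter/operator and lacZα fragments, and flanking T3 and T7 promoters.

The payload is driven by a CAG-type promoter, composed of the CMV immediate-early enhancer, chicken β-actin promoter segments and a chimeric β-actin/β-globin intron, which gives strong constitutive expression in many mammalian cell types. Downstream lies the mouse Tspan4 coding sequence followed directly by EGFP, matching the recorded C-terminal GFP tag, and transcription ends at a bovine growth hormone polyadenylation signal. A separate cassette in the opposite orientation carries a hygromycin resistance gene under the mouse PGK promoter with a PGK poly(A) signal, allowing selection of stably expressing mammalian cells. Two loxP sites in the same orientation bracket the CAG–Tspan4–EGFP–bGH unit, so Cre recombinase could in principle excise it, although the record does not state this as an intended use. A cPPT/CTS element is also annotated after the poly(A) signal. The "pB" prefix may hint at a piggyBac transposon design, but no transposon terminal repeats are annotated, so this cannot be confirmed from the record.

The stated purpose is overexpression of mTSPAN4. The associated publication concerns migrasome-mediated mitochondrial quality control, which is consistent with using the GFP fusion to visualise the protein in live or fixed cells.
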