Features (pLannotate 1.2.2; 27 found; start..end, strand, type, name):
     22..40      -  promoter       T3 promoter: promoter for bacteriophage T3 RNA polymerase
     85..101     -  protein_bind   lac operator: The lac repressor binds to the lac operator to inhibit transcription in E. coli. This inhibition can be relieved by adding lactose or isopropyl-β-D-thiogalactopyranoside (IPTG). lac repressor encoded by lacI
    109..139     -  promoter       lac promoter: promoter for the E. coli lac operon
    154..175     -  protein_bind   CAP binding site: CAP binding activates transcription in the presence of cAMP. E. coli catabolite activator protein
    188..280     -  CDS            lacI (fragment): lac repressor; lacI; The lac repressor binds to the lac operator to inhibit transcription in E. coli. This inhibition can be relieved by adding lactose or isopropyl-β-D-thiogalactopyranoside (IPTG).
    463..1051    -  rep_origin     ori: high-copy-number ColE1/pMB1/pBR322/pUC origin of replication
   1222..2082    -  CDS            AmpR: β-lactamase; bla; confers resistance to ampicillin, carbenicillin, and related antibiotics
   2083..2187    -  promoter       AmpR promoter: bla
   2240..2668    -  rep_origin     f1 ori (sequence partly withheld): f1 bacteriophage origin of replication; arrow indicates direction of (+) strand synthesis
   2673..2830    -  CDS            lacZα (fragment): LacZα fragment of β-galactosidase; lacZ fragment
   2833..2851    +  promoter       T7 promoter: promoter for bacteriophage T7 RNA polymerase
   3173..3382    -  polyA_signal   PGK poly(A) signal (fragment): mouse phosphoglycerate kinase 1 polyadenylation signal
   3386..4411    -  CDS            HygR: aminoglycoside phosphotransferase from E. coli; aph(4)-Ia; confers resistance to hygromycin
   4430..4929    -  promoter       PGK promoter: mouse phosphoglycerate kinase 1 promoter
   4952..4985    -  protein_bind   loxP: Cre-mediated recombination occurs in the 8-bp core sequence (GCATACAT). Cre recombinase
   5001..5380    +  enhancer       CMV enhancer: human cytomegalovirus immediate early enhancer
   5382..5546    +  promoter       chicken β-actin promoter (fragment): No description available
   5551..5574    +  promoter       chicken β-actin promoter (fragment): No description available
   5686..6288    +  intron         chimeric intron (fragment): chimera between introns from chicken β-actin and rabbit β-globin
   6305..6326    +  promoter       chicken β-actin promoter (fragment): No description available
   6337..6772    +  intron         chimeric intron (fragment): chimera between introns from chicken β-actin and rabbit β-globin
   6828..6846    -  misc_feature   MCS (fragment): pBluescript multiple cloning site
   6869..7582    +  CDS            Tspan4: TSN4_MOUSE - Also known as Tm4sf7. Experimental evidence at protein level: Swiss-Prot protein existence level 1. From Mus musculus (Mouse).
   7589..8305    +  CDS            EGFP: EGFP is a basic (constitutively fluorescent) green fluorescent protein published in 1996, derived from Aequorea victoria. It is reported to be a rapidly-maturing weak dimer with moderate acid sensitivity.
   8358..8582    +  polyA_signal   bGH poly(A) signal: bovine growth hormone polyadenylation signal
   8667..8784    -  misc_feature   cPPT/CTS: central polypurine tract and central termination sequence of HIV-1
   8830..8863    -  protein_bind   loxP: Cre-mediated recombination occurs in the 8-bp core sequence (GCATACAT). Cre recombinase
>Addgene plasmid #210329 | pB-mTSPAN4-GFP | addgene full sequence | sequence record 418299 | Addgene NGS Result
AAAGAGCTCCAGCTTTTGTTCCCTTTAGTGAGGGTTAATTTCGAGCTTGGCGTAATCATGGTCATAGCTG
TTTCCTGTGTGAAATTGTTATCCGCTCACAATTCCACACAACATACGAGCCGGAAGCATAAAGTGTAAAG
CCTGGGGTGCCTAATGAGTGAGCTAACTCACATTAATTGCGTTGCGCTCACTGCCCGCTTTCCAGTCGGG
AAACCTGTCGTGCCAGCTGCATTAATGAATCGGCCAACGCGCGGGGAGAGGCGGTTTGCGTATTGGGCGC
TCTTCCGCTTCCTCGCTCACTGACTCGCTGCGCTCGGTCGTTCGGCTGCGGCGAGCGGTATCAGCTCACT
CAAAGGCGGTAATACGGTTATCCACAGAATCAGGGGATAACGCAGGAAAGAACATGTGAGCAAAAGGCCA
GCAAAAGGCCAGGAACCGTAAAAAGGCCGCGTTGCTGGCGTTTTTCCATAGGCTCCGCCCCCCTGACGAG
CATCACAAAAATCGACGCTCAAGTCAGAGGTGGCGAAACCCGACAGGACTATAAAGATACCAGGCGTTTC
CCCCTGGAAGCTCCCTCGTGCGCTCTCCTGTTCCGACCCTGCCGCTTACCGGATACCTGTCCGCCTTTCT
CCCTTCGGGAAGCGTGGCGCTTTCTCATAGCTCACGCTGTAGGTATCTCAGTTCGGTGTAGGTCGTTCGC
TCCAAGCTGGGCTGTGTGCACGAACCCCCCGTTCAGCCCGACCGCTGCGCCTTATCCGGTAACTATCGTC
TTGAGTCCAACCCGGTAAGACACGACTTATCGCCACTGGCAGCAGCCACTGGTAACAGGATTAGCAGAGC
GAGGTATGTAGGCGGTGCTACAGAGTTCTTGAAGTGGTGGCCTAACTACGGCTACACTAGAAGAACAGTA
TTTGGTATCTGCGCTCTGCTGAAGCCAGTTACCTTCGGAAAAAGAGTTGGTAGCTCTTGATCCGGCAAAC
AAACCACCGCTGGTAGCGGTGGTTTTTTTGTTTGCAAGCAGCAGATTACGCGCAGAAAAAAAGGATCTCA
AGAAGATCCTTTGATCTTTTCTACGGGGTCTGACGCTCAGTGGAACGAAAACTCACGTTAAGGGATTTTG
GTCATGAGATTATCAAAAAGGATCTTCACCTAGATCCTTTTAAATTAAAAATGAAGTTTTAAATCAATCT
AAAGTATATATGAGTAAACTTGGTCTGACAGTTACCAATGCTTAATCAGTGAGGCACCTATCTCAGCGAT
CTGTCTATTTCGTTCATCCATAGTTGCCTGACTCCCCGTCGTGTAGATAACTACGATACGGGAGGGCTTA
CCATCTGGCCCCAGTGCTGCAATGATACCGCGAGACCCACGCTCACCGGCTCCAGATTTATCAGCAATAA
ACCAGCCAGCCGGAAGGGCCGAGCGCAGAAGTGGTCCTGCAACTTTATCCGCCTCCATCCAGTCTATTAA
TTGTTGCCGGGAAGCTAGAGTAAGTAGTTCGCCAGTTAATAGTTTGCGCAACGTTGTTGCCATTGCTACA
GGCATCGTGGTGTCACGCTCGTCGTTTGGTATGGCTTCATTCAGCTCCGGTTCCCAACGATCAAGGCGAG
TTACATGATCCCCCATGTTGTGCAAAAAAGCGGTTAGCTCCTTCGGTCCTCCGATCGTTGTCAGAAGTAA
GTTGGCCGCAGTGTTATCACTCATGGTTATGGCAGCACTGCATAATTCTCTTACTGTCATGCCATCCGTA
AGATGCTTTTCTGTGACTGGTGAGTACTCAACCAAGTCATTCTGAGAATAGTGTATGCGGCGACCGAGTT
GCTCTTGCCCGGCGTCAATACGGGATAATACCGCGCCACATAGCAGAACTTTAAAAGTGCTCATCATTGG
AAAACGTTCTTCGGGGCGAAAACTCTCAAGGATCTTACCGCTGTTGAGATCCAGTTCGATGTAACCCACT
CGTGCACCCAACTGATCTTCAGCATCTTTTACTTTCACCAGCGTTTCTGGGTGAGCAAAAACAGGAAGGC
AAAATGCCGCAAAAAAGGGAATAAGGGCGACACGGAAATGTTGAATACTCATACTCTTCCTTTTTCAATA
TTATTGAAGCATTTATCAGGGTTATTGTCTCATGAGCGGATACATATTTGAATGTATTTAGAAAAATAAA
CAAATAGGGGTTCCGCGCACATTTCCCCGAAAAGTGCCACCTAAATTGTAAGCGTTAATATTTTGTTAAA
ATTCGCGTTAAATTTTTGTTAAATCAGCTCATTTTTTAACCAATAGGCCGAAATCGGCAAAATCCCTTAT
AAATCAAAAGAATAGACCGAGATAGGGT
[37 nt withheld, positions 2339-2375]
AAAGAACGTGGACTCCAACGTCAAAGG
[49 nt withheld, positions 2403-2451]
T
[91 nt withheld, positions 2453-2543]
G
[124 nt withheld, positions 2545-2668]
CCCATTCGCCATTCAGGCTGCGCAACTGTTGGGAAGGGCGATCGGTGCGGGCCTCTTCGCTATTACGCCA
GCTGGCGAAAGGGGGATGTGCTGCAAGGCGATTAAGTTGGGTAACGCCAGGGTTTTCCCAGTCACGACGT
TGTAAAACGACGGCCAGTGAATTGTAATACGACTCACTATAGGGCGAATTGGGTACCTTAACCCTAGAAA
GATAGTCTGCGTAAAATTGACGCATGCATTCTTGAAATATTGCTCTCTCTTTCTAAATAGCGCGAATCCG
TCGCTGTGCATTTAGGACATCTCAGTCGCCGCTTGGAGCTCCCGTGAGGCGTGCTTGTCAATGCGGTAAG
TGTCACTGATTTTGAACTATAACGACCGCGTGAGTCAAAATGACGCATGATTATCTTTTACGTGACTTTT
AAGATTTAACTCATACGATAATTATATTGTTATTTCATGTTCTACTTACGTGATAACTTATTATATATAT
ATTTTCTTGTTATAGATATCCAACTATGAAACATTATCATAAAGCAATAGTAAAGAGCCTTCAGTAAAGA
GCAGGCATTTATCTAATCCCACCCCACCCCCACCCCCGTAGCTCCAATCCTTCCATTCAAAATGTAGGTA
CTCTGTTCTCACCCTTCTTAACAAAGTATGACAGGAAAAACTTCCATGTGGACATCTTTATTGTTTAATA
GATCATCAATTTCTCGACTATTCCTTTGCCCTCGGACGAGTGCTGGGGCGTCGGTTTCCACTATCGGCGA
GTACTTCTACACAGCCATCGGTCCAGACGGCCGCGCTTCTGCGGGCGATTTGTGTACGCCCGACAGTCCC
GGCTCCGGATCGGACGATTGCGTCGCATCGACCCTGCGCCCAAGCTGCATCATCGAAATTGCCGTCAACC
AAGCTCTGATAGAGTTGGTCAAGACCAATGCGGAGCATATACGCCCGGAGCCGCGGCGATCCTGCAAGCT
CCGGATGCCTCCGCTCGAAGTAGCGCGTCTGCTGCTCCATACAAGCCAACCACGGCCTCCAGAAGAAGAT
GTTGGCGACCTCGTATTGGGAATCCCCGAACATCGCCTCGCTCCAGTCAATGACCGCTGTTATGCGGCCA
TTGTCCGTCAGGACATTGTTGGAGCCGAAATCCGCGTGCACGAGGTGCCGGACTTCGGGGCAGTCCTCGG
CCCAAAGCATCAGCTCATCGAGAGCCTGCGCGACGGACGCACTGACGGTGTCGTCCATCACAGTTTGCCA
GTGATACACATGGGGATCAGCAATCGCGCATATGAAATCACGCCATGTAGTGTATTGACCGATTCCTTGC
GGTCCGAATGGGCCGAACCCGCTCGTCTGGCTAAGATCGGCCCCAGCGATCGCATCCATGGCCTCCGCGA
CCGGCTGCAGAACAGCGGGCAGTTCGGTTTCAGGCAGGTCTTGCAACGTGACACCCTGTGCACGGCGGGA
GATGCAATAGGTCAGGCTCTCGCTGAATTCCCCAATGTCAAGCACTTCCGGAATCGGGAGCGCGGCCGAT
GCAAAGTGCCGATAAACATAACGATCTTTGTAGAAACCATCGGCGCAGCTATTTACCCGCAGGACATATC
CACGCCCTCCTACATCGAAGCTGAAAGCACGAGATTCTTCGCCCTCCGAGAGCTGCATCAGGTCGGAGAC
GCTGTCGAACTTTTCGATCAGAAACTTCTCGACAGACGTCGCGGTGAGTTCAGGCTTTTTCATGGTGGCG
GCTGGATCGGTCGAAAGGCCCGGAGATGAGGAAGAGGAGAACAGCGCGGCAGACGTGCGCTTTTGAAGCG
TGCAGAATGCCGGGCCTCCGGAGGACCTTCGGGCGCCCGCCCCGCCCCTGAGCCCGCCCCTGAGCCCGCC
CCCGGACCCACCCCTTCCCAGCCTCTGAGCCCAGAAAGCGAAGGAGCAAAGCTGCTATTGGCCGCTGCCC
CAAAGGCCTACCCGCTTCCATTGCTCAGCGGTGCTGTCCATCTGCACGAGACTAGTGAGACGTGCTACTT
CCATTTGTCACGTCCTGCACGACGCGAGCTGCGGGGCGGGGGGGAACTTCCTGACTAGGGGAGGAGTAGA
AGGTGGCGCGAAGGGGCCACCAAAGAACGGAGCCGGTTGGCGCCTACCGGTGGATGTGGAATGTGTGCGA
GGCCAGAGGCCACTTGTGTAGCGCCAAGTGCCCAGCGGGGCTGCTAAAGCGCATGCTCCAGACTGCCTTG
GGAAAAGCGCCTCCCCTACCCGGTAGAATTCATCGATGATATCATAACTTCGTATAATGTATGCTATACG
AAGTTATGCGGCCCTCGAGGTCGACATTGATTATTGACTAGTTATTAATAGTAATCAATTACGGGGTCAT
TAGTTCATAGCCCATATATGGAGTTCCGCGTTACATAACTTACGGTAAATGGCCCGCCTGGCTGACCGCC
CAACGACCCCCGCCCATTGACGTCAATAATGACGTATGTTCCCATAGTAACGCCAATAGGGACTTTCCAT
TGACGTCAATGGGTGGAGTATTTACGGTAAACTGCCCACTTGGCAGTACATCAAGTGTATCATATGCCAA
GTACGCCCCCTATTGACGTCAATGACGGTAAATGGCCCGCCTGGCATTATGCCCAGTACATGACCTTATG
GGACTTTCCTACTTGGCAGTACATCTACGTATTAGTCATCGCTATTACCATGGTCGAGGTGAGCCCCACG
TTCTGCTTCACTCTCCCCATCTCCCCCCCCTCCCCACCCCCAATTTTGTATTTATTTATTTTTTAATTAT
TTTGTGCAGCGATGGGGGCGGGGGGGGGGGGGGGGCGCGCGCCTGGGGGGGGGGGGGGGGGGGGGGGGGG
GGGGGGGGGGGGGGGGGGGGGGGGGGGGGGGGGGCGAGGGGGAGAGGTGGGGCGGCAGCAAATCAGGGCG
GCGCGCTCCGAAAGTTTCCTTTTATGGCGAGGCGGGGGGGGCGGCGGCCCTATAAAAAGCGAAGCGCGCG
GCGGGCGGGAGTCGCTGCGCGCTGCCTTCGCCCCGTGCCCCGCTCCGCCGCCGCCTCGCGCCGCCCGCCC
CGGCTCTGACTGACCGCGTTACTCCCACAGGTGAGCGGGCGGGACGGCCCTTCTCCTCCGGGCTGTAATT
AGCGCTTGGTTTAATGACGGCTTGTTTCTTTTCTGTGGCTGCGTGAAAGCCTTGAGGGGCTCCGGGAGGG
CCCTTTGTGCGGGGGGAGCGGCTCGGGGGGTGCGTGCGTGTGTGTGTGCGTGGGGAGCGCCGCGTGCGGC
TCCGCGCTGCCCGGCGGCTGTGAGCGCTGCGGGCGCGGCGCGGGGCTTTGTGCGCTCCGCAGTGTGCGCG
AGGGGAGCGCGGCCGGGGGCGGTGCCCCGCGGTGCGGGGGGGCTGCGAGGGGAACAAAGGCTGCGTGCGG
GGTGTGTGCGTGGGGGGGTGAGCAGGGGGTGTGGGCGCGTCGGTCGGGCTGCAACCCCCCCTGCACCCCC
CTCCCCGAGTTGCTGAGCACGGCCCGGCTTCGGGTGCGGGGCTCCGTACGGGGCGTGGCGCGGGGCTCGC
CGTGCCGGGCGGGGGGTGGCGGCAGGTGGGGGTGCCGGGCGGGGCGGGGCGGCGCCCGGGCGGGGGGGGG
GCGGGGGGGGGGGGGGGGGGGGGGGGGGGGGGGGGCGGGGGGGGGGGGGCCCGCCGGGGGCGGGGGGGGG
CTGGGGGGAGGGGCGCGGCGGCCCCCGGAGCGCCGGCGGCTGTCGAGGCGCGGCGAGCCGCAGCCATTGC
CTTTTATGGTAATCGTGCGAGAGGGCGCAGGGACTTCCTTTGTCCCAAATCTGTGCGGAGCCGAAATCTG
GGAGGCGCCGCCGCACCCCCTCTAGCGGGCGCGGGGCGAAGCGGTGCGGCGCCGGCAGGAAGGAAATGGG
CGGGGAGGGCCTTCGTGCGTCGCCGCGCCGCCGTCCCCTTCTCCCTCTCCAGCCTCGGGGCTGTCCGCGG
GGGGACGGCTGCCTTCGGGGGGGACGGGGCAGGGCGGGGTTCGGCTTCTGGCGTGTGACCGGCGGCTCTA
GAGCCTCTGCTAACCATGTTCATGCCTTCTTCTTTTTCCTACAGCTCCTGGGCAACGTGCTGGTTATTGT
GCTGTCTCATCATTTTGGCAAAGAATTCCTCGACGGTATCGATAAGCTATCACAAGTTTGTACAGCCACC
ATGGCGCGCGGCTGCCTCCAGGGCGTCAAGTACCTCATGTTCGCCTTCAACCTGCTCTTCTGGCTGGGTG
GCTGTGGTGTCCTGGGTGTTGGCATCTGGTTGGCTGCCACACAGGGAAACTTTGCCACCTTATCATCCTC
ATTTCCATCCTTGTCGGCTGCCAACCTGCTCATCGTCACCGGGACCTTCGTCATGGCCATCGGCTTCGTG
GGCTGCATTGGGGCCCTCAAGGAGAACAAGTGCCTACTGCTCACTTTCTTTGTGCTGCTGCTGCTAGTGT
TCCTGCTGGAAGCCACCATTGCTGTGCTCTTCTTTGCCTACAGTGACAAGATTGACAGTTATGCCCAACA
AGACCTGAAGAAGGGCCTGCATCTGTATGGCACACAGGGCAACGTGGGCCTCACCAATGCCTGGAGCATC
ATCCAGACTGATTTCCGATGCTGTGGAGTTTCCAATTACACTGATTGGTTTGAGGTATACAATGCCACTC
GTGTGCCTGACTCCTGCTGTCTGGAGTTCAGTGATAGCTGTGGGTTACATGAACCTGGTACCTGGTGGAA
GTCGCCCTGTTATGAGACAGTGAAGGCCTGGCTCCAGGAGAACCTGCTAGCTGTGGGCATCTTTGGACTG
TGCACGGCACTGGTGCAGATTCTGGGCCTCACCTTCGCTATGACCATGTACTGCCAGGTGGTAAAGGCGG
ACACCTACTGTGCACCCGGGATGGTGAGCAAGGGCGAGGAGCTGTTCACCGGGGTGGTGCCCATCCTGGT
CGAGCTGGACGGCGACGTAAACGGCCACAAGTTCAGCGTGTCCGGCGAGGGCGAGGGCGATGCCACCTAC
GGCAAGCTGACCCTGAAGTTCATCTGCACCACCGGCAAGCTGCCCGTGCCCTGGCCCACCCTCGTGACCA
CCCTGACCTACGGCGTGCAGTGCTTCAGCCGCTACCCCGACCACATGAAGCAGCACGACTTCTTCAAGTC
CGCCATGCCCGAAGGCTACGTCCAGGAGCGCACCATCTTCTTCAAGGACGACGGCAACTACAAGACCCGC
GCCGAGGTGAAGTTCGAGGGCGACACCCTGGTGAACCGCATCGAGCTGAAGGGCATCGACTTCAAGGAGG
ACGGCAACATCCTGGGGCACAAGCTGGAGTACAACTACAACAGCCACAACGTCTATATCATGGCCGACAA
GCAGAAGAACGGCATCAAGGTGAACTTCAAGATCCGCCACAACATCGAGGACGGCAGCGTGCAGCTCGCC
GACCACTACCAGCAGAACACCCCCATCGGCGACGGCCCCGTGCTGCTGCCCGACAACCACTACCTGAGCA
CCCAGTCCGCCCTGAGCAAAGACCCCAACGAGAAGCGCGATCACATGGTCCTGCTGGAGTTCGTGACCGC
CGCCGGGATCACTCTCGGCATGGACGAGCTATACAAGGGATCCACGCGTCTCGAGTTAACGGTACCTCTA
GAGAATTCGCTAGCCTCGACTGTGCCTTCTAGTTGCCAGCCATCTGTTGTTTGCCCCTCCCCCGTGCCTT
CCTTGACCCTGGAAGGTGCCACTCCCACTGTCCTTTCCTAATAAAATGAGGAAATTGCATCGCATTGTCT
GAGTAGGTGTCATTCTATTCTGGGGGGTGGGGTGGGGCAGGACAGCAAGGGGGAGGATTGGGAAGACAAT
AGCAGGCATGCTGGGGATGCGGTGGGCTCTATGGCTTCTGAGGCGGTTAATTAAAATAAAACTAGAGCGG
GCCCGGTACTAACCAAACTGGATCTCTGCTGTCCCTGTAATAAACCCGAAAATTTTGAATTTTTGTAATT
TGTTTTTGTAATTCTTTAGTTTGTATGTCTGTTGCTATTATGTCTACTATTCTTTCCCCTGCACTGTACC
CCCCAATCCCCCCTTTTCTTTTAAAATTGTGGATGAATACTGCCATTTGTCTGCAGAGCGGCCGCGTCGA
GATAACTTCGTATAATGTATGCTATACGAAGTTATGTTTTGTTACTTTATAGAAGAAATTTTGAGTTTTT
GTTTTTTTTTAATAAATAAATAAACATAAATAAATTGTTTGTTGAATTTATTATTAGTATGTAAGTGTAA
ATATAATAAAACTTAATATCTATTCAAATTAATAAATAAACCTCGATATACAGACCGATAAAACACATGC
GTCAATTTTACGCATGATTATCTTTAACGTACGTCACAATATGATTATCTTTCTAGGGTT
